Addgene plasmid #70824: pFOSGE_COF3E01
Purpose: Gateway entry clone
Depositing lab: Alexander Stark. Depositing organization: Research Institute of Molecular Pathology (IMP). Publication: Transcriptional regulators form diverse groups with context-dependent regulatory functions. Stampfel G, Kazmar T, Frank O, Wienerroither S, Reiter F, Stark A. Nature. 2015 Nov 9. doi: 10.1038/nature15545. PubMed 26550828.
Backbone
  Vector backbone: pDONR221
  Backbone manufacturer: Invitrogen
  Backbone size w/o insert (bp): 4762
  Vector type: Gateway entry vector
Growth in bacteria
  Bacterial resistance: Kanamycin, 50 μg/mL
  Growth temperature: 37°C
  Growth strain: DH5alpha
  Copy number: High Copy
Gene/Insert
  Gene/Insert name: SuUR (alt names: FBgn0025355; CG7869, FBtr0076203)
  Species: D. melanogaster (fly)
  Insert size (bp): 2886
  Entrez Gene: SuUR (a.k.a. Dmel_CG7869, CG7869, Dmel\CG7869, Dromel_CG7869_FBtr0076203_suur_mORF, SU(UR), SUUR, Su(UR), Su(UR)ES, su(UR)ES)
  Cloning method: Gateway Cloning
  Sequencing primers: 5′ M13-F20; 3′ M13R
Terms and licenses: Academic/Nonprofit Terms; Industry Terms: Not Available to Industry
How to cite: pFOSGE_COF3E01 was a gift from Alexander Stark (Addgene plasmid # 70824 ; http://n2t.net/addgene:70824 ; RRID:Addgene_70824)
