[The description below was written by a language model from this plasmid's Addgene catalogue record.]
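Description:
pFOSGE_COF3E01 is a Gateway entry clone built on the Invitrogen pDONR221 backbone and carrying the Drosophila melanogaster gene SuUR (CG7869, transcript FBtr0076203) as an insert of about 2.9 kb. It is a high-copy bacterial plasmid selected with kanamycin. It has no role in expression on its own: entry vectors of this type lack a promoter for the insert, and the record lists no promoter, tag or reporter associated with the SuUR sequence. No feature table is provided, so the exact boundaries of the insert, the presence or absence of a stop codon, and the individual backbone elements cannot be confirmed from the record.

The insert was introduced by Gateway cloning. In a pDONR221-derived clone, this normally means a BP recombination reaction replaced the donor vector's counter-selectable cassette with the gene of interest, leaving the insert flanked by attL recombination sites. These sites allow the SuUR sequence to be moved in a defined orientation and reading frame into any compatible destination vector through an LR reaction. The destination vector then supplies the promoter, fusion tags or DNA-binding domains. M13 forward and reverse primer sites flank the cloning region and are recorded as the sequencing primers for verifying the insert.

The clone's name and the associated publication indicate that it belongs to a larger collection of fly open reading frames used to study how transcriptional regulators function in different regulatory contexts. It serves as a shuttle source of the SuUR sequence for building expression constructs for such assays.
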