>Addgene plasmid #70824 | pFOSGE_COF3E01 | depositor partial sequence | sequence record 126766 | insert
ATGTATCACTTTGTATCCGAGCAAACGCCGGAGGTGCGGCTCACAGATGAGGCACTGGTCACGAGCCACG
TGACGCAGTACCTCAAGAGCTTTCAACTGGATGCCGTCCGCTTCGTCTACGATCGTTTGGCTAAGCGGGA
ATTCTGCATCCTGAATGATGAGAGTGGCCTTGGAAAGGTCGCTACGGTGGCGGCACTTCTAAGTGCCCTA
CCACCCGCCAAAAAAACACTTGTGGTGCTCCAGAACGATGAGCAACTGCTCACCGGTTGGCGATTCCATT
TGGACACTCTCACTGACCTCCAGGTGTACATCATTCAGGGGGTGCAAGATACCACCGACTCCCCGCACAG
CGTTTACCTGGCGAAATGGAGCCAACTACGGAGCATTGGAGATCTCAGTCGCCTCAAGTTCGACTACATT
ATGGTGGATAATCGGGGGCATTCGCTGAACAACAGCTTTTGCACTTCCATGCTGCTGAAGCAATTCGAGG
GACGGGTAAACGTTCTTATCTCCAGTGTTGACGTTACGTCCGACGTTAGGTTGCTCTACAATGTTCTACG
GTTGGGCGGCCGACTGGAGCATCAGTACAAAAGCTTTGCGAGCTTCGATCGAAAATTCCATCTGCCAGAT
CCGAAGGAGGTATTCAGTAAGCGCATAGATCTCGAGGAATACTACAAGCAGCGGGGATTCCTCAGCGAGT
ACATCAAGGACTTTCGTCTGCGTCGTTTTCGTCATCAATTCGACAAGTCACTGCCACTTGTCGCACCGGA
GCAATACAAACACAATCTGAATCTCTGGTTGGCCTCAAAGAACAGCCAGAGCACAATAAGCGGCTCAGAT
GTGTGCTCTACAATCGCTTCCATAGACAACAATCCGGCTCAGCAAAATAAAACTGGGCTCTTTGAAGAAA
CGGATAGGTTATCCGAGCACAGCGTGGATGATGTGGCAATGTCACCGCTGATATTCGAGTATTCCGAGTC
TGACGATGAACCCCTAACAGTAGAACCTGATGCAGATCAAAACCCGGTATTAGTTGTATCCAGCGATGAT
TGTGAGATTGTAACACCTCCAAGTACTCCGCAAAATCGAACGCCCTCATTAAATGAATCACCAAGGACGA
AATCAAAGAAAAAATTTAGCAAAAAAACGTCACCGCGCAAAAAAGCTGATCTCACCGATTCCGAAGAGGA
TGATGAAGCGACCGATAATATGCCGCCAAGGAAGAGAACTCGTGCAGCCACCGTTCATCTGACACCTAAG
ACAAGGAGACTCAATGTTCGAATTTTAAGGGTTTCCCTCGATACTCTGAGCACACCACCACCGTCCAGAA
CCACTACTGCGATCGTAACGCCCAAAACGGAGCCCACAGCTAGAAGAAAAAATCTGAAAAAGCGCACGGT
GAGCCCAGTGGATGTGGGTCGTCCAGCCACAAGGGGAATGCAGCGCCTAACACGATCCGCTGAAACAAAA
ATAAACAGTAAGTACTTGAAACATCGCTCATTGGATGATGTCAAGCGTAGCTTTCCAAGGAGAGTCAAGT
TGGAGGGTAACCAAACGCCCAGAAGTAGCAAACAAATAGTGAAGCAGGAGCCTAAGTCTAAAGTCGGGCA
GGAAAAGAAACAGAAGACGGTGGATGTACCTGCTCAAGGAACTGCGAAACGAAAGCCTGGACGTCCGAGA
AAATGCCAAACCAAGACTGAAGATTTGGGGAAGACAAAGACTAAGCCGAATTCAAAGCACTTGCCACCTA
CTCCTCAAGTTCTCAGTGGTAGCTCGTTGTCCTCGGAGTACATGCAATGTGCTCAGCGAATACCAGACAA
TTTGGATGCCATTGAGTCGCCCGCTTTTCGTGTGCCCTTTACACCTCAACAAACTCCAATGCTTCTAACC
TTGCCGTCTACACACAATTTGCTCAACGATTCTGAGGTGGTGTCTATTCCGCTTTACAAAGATCCAGTTG
AGACAGTGGTGATCAATAGCTCGCACGATGAGTGTTCTCCGCAGGATCCATCGCAGAGTCGTCGCACCAA
GGCTTTGAAAAGAAAACGCAAACCCGTGACGTCCGTCAATTCAAGTTTCGGCGGCGGATTGGGTCTACCA
CCGGCCAAGAGGAGTGCCAACAAATCTCCAGATCTATTTAGCATATCCTCGGAACACTCGCAGATTCCGC
TGGCGCAACCAAGACCCTCATCGCCCTTCGAAGGCTTTAAGATCTTTGGCTCTGAGGTGAAGCAGTTTCA
GCAGCAGCTAGCGAAAGTAAATATATCGGTGCCAAAAAAGAAGCGAGATCGCTCGTGTTTGGATATCCTG
GAGCAAATGTTCGAGCCACGACAACAGCAGTCGGCTAAAACTAGTCCCAAAGTCTTGCCAACCTTGCCAC
TGACCCAGAAGGATGATGCAGAGTCTACCATTACGCAGAGAAGAAGAACCCTGCTGGAAGATGACTTCTT
TGAGATAACGAACAATGGCCAATTTGGCAGTCGCATGCGATTGAACTCCTCTGGCGAAGTATCGCCCGTG
CAACCGGATCAACAGTCCGTCAGGCCGTCGCAGGCCAATAAAATCACCAATTATTTGATAGGTTCTGGAA
TTACGCAGGAGCGAACGCAACCTTCGAATGGTAATCGCAATTCCATTCTTGCATCGCTGCGCAAGTCACC
CAAATCTCCCAAACAGGGTGCTAAATCCACTCAGGCCACGAAACTAACACGCTGGTTTGGCTCCGTCTTC
GGCGGTGGAGCCTCACAGACCAGCTCCGTGGAATCGGTTAGTGCACCAAGTACGCCGGTGAATTCATCCA
CAAGTGCAGCAGCTTGTCAAACGCGATCGGCGAGAAGTGGTGGAGCATCAGGACCGACCAAAAGAAAGCG
ATTGGAACTGTTCAAG
