>Addgene plasmid #70824 | pFOSGE_COF3E01 | addgene partial sequence | sequence record 130882 | M13-F20 5'-TGTAAAACGACGGCCAGT-3'
ATTTTATTTTGACTGATAGTGACCTGTTCGTTGCAACAAATTGATGAGCAATGCTTTTTTATAATGCCAA
CTTTGTACAAAAAAGCAGGCTTCATGTATCACTTTGTATCCGAGCAAACGCCGGAGGTGCGGCTCACAGA
TGAGGCACTGGTCACGAGCCACGTGACGCAGTACCTCAAGAGCTTTCAACTGGATGCCGTCCGCTTCGTC
TACGATCGTTTGGCTAAGCGGGAATTCTGCATCCTGAATGATGAGAGTGGCCTTGGAAAGGTCGCTACGG
TGGCGGCACTTCTAAGTGCCCTACCACCCGCCAAAAAAACACTTGTGGTGCTCCAGAACGATGAGCAACT
GCTCACCGGTTGGCGATTCCATTTGGACACTCTCACTGACCTCCAGGTGTACATCATTCAGGGGGTGCAA
GATACCACCGACTCCCCGCACAGCGTTTACCTGGCGAAATGGAGCCAACTACGGAGCATTGGAGATCTCA
GTCGCCTCAAGTTCGACTACATTATGGTGGATAATCGGGGGCATTCGCTGAACAACAGCTTTTGCACTTC
CATGCTGCTGAAGCAATTCGAGGGACGGGTAAACGTTCTTATCTCCAGTGTTGACGTTACGTCCGACGTT
AGGTTGCTCTACAATGTTCTACGGTTGGGCGGCCGACTGGAGCATCAGTACAAAAGCTTTGCGAGCTTCG
ATCGAAAATTCCATCTGCCAGATCCGAAGGAGGTATTCAGTAAGCGCATAGATCTCGAGGAATACTACAA
GCAGCGGGGATTCCTCAGCGAGTACATCAAGGACTTTCGTCTGCGTCGTTT
