>Addgene plasmid #70824 | pFOSGE_COF3E01 | addgene partial sequence | sequence record 130883 | M13-Rev 5'-CAGGAAACAGCTATGACC-3'
TAATGATTTTATTTTGACTGATAGTGACCTGTTCGTTGCAACAAATTGATAAGCAATGCTTTCTTATAAT
GCCAACTTTGTACAAGAAAGCTGGGTCCTTGAACAGTTCCAATCGCTTTCTTTTGGTCGGTCCTGATGCT
CCACCACTTCTCGCCGATCGCGTTTGACAAGCTGCTGCACTTGTGGATGAATTCACCGGCGTACTTGGTG
CACTAACCGATTCCACGGAGCTGGTCTGTGAGGCTCCACCGCCGAAGACGGAGCCAAACCAGCGTGTTAG
TTTCGTGGCCTGAGTGGATTTAGCACCCTGTTTGGGAGATTTGGGTGACTTGCGCAGCGATGCAAGAATG
GAATTGCGATTACCATTCGAAGGTTGCGTTCGCTCCTGCGTAATTCCAGAACCTATCAAATAATTGGTGA
TTTTATTGGCCTGCGACGGCCTGACGGACTGTTGATCCGGTTGCACGGGCGATACTTCGCCAGAGGAGTT
CAATCGCATGCGACTGCCAAATTGGCCATTGTTCGTTATCTCAAAGAAGTCATCTTCCAGCAGGGTTCTT
CTTCTCTGCGTAATGGTAGACTCTGCATCATCCTTCTGGGTCAGTGGCAAGGTTGGCAAGACTTTGGGAC
TAGTTTTAGCCGACTGCTGTTGTCGTGGCTCGAACATTTGCTCCAGGATATCCAAACACGAGCGATCTCG
CTTCTTTTTTGGCACCGATATATTTACTTTCGCTAGCTGCTGCTGAAACTGCTTCACCTCAGAGCCAAAG
ATCTTAAAGCCTTCGAAGGGCGATGAGGG
